LOCUS       Exported 7754 bp ds-DNA circular SYN 12-MAY-2021
DEFINITION  3rd gen lentiviral empty control vector, CMV promoter, Blast .
ACCESSION   .
VERSION     .
KEYWORDS    pLenti CMV Blast empty (w263-1)
SOURCE      synthetic DNA construct
  ORGANISM  synthetic DNA construct
REFERENCE   1 (bases 1 to 7754)
  AUTHORS   Campeau E, Ruhl VE, Rodier F, Smith CL, Rahmberg BL, Fuss JO,
            Campisi J, Yaswen P, Cooper PK, Kaufman PD.
  TITLE     A versatile viral system for expression and depletion of proteins in
            mammalian cells.
  JOURNAL   PLoS One. 2009 Aug 6;4(8):e6529.
  PUBMED    19657394
REFERENCE   2 (bases 1 to 7754)
  AUTHORS   .
  TITLE     Direct Submission
  JOURNAL   Exported May 12, 2021 from SnapGene Server 1.1.58
            http://www.snapgene.com
FEATURES             Location/Qualifiers
     source          1..7754
                     /organism="synthetic DNA construct"
                     /mol_type="other DNA"
     primer_bind     5..22
                     /label=L4440
                     /note="L4440 vector, forward primer"
     protein_bind    139..160
                     /label=CAP binding site
                     /bound_moiety="E. coli catabolite activator protein"
                     /note="CAP binding activates transcription in the presence
                     of cAMP."
     promoter        175..205
                     /label=lac promoter
                     /note="promoter for the E. coli lac operon"
     protein_bind    213..229
                     /label=lac operator
                     /bound_moiety="lac repressor encoded by lacI"
                     /note="The lac repressor binds to the lac operator to
                     inhibit transcription in E. coli. This inhibition can be
                     relieved by adding lactose or
                     isopropyl-beta-D-thiogalactopyranoside (IPTG)."
     primer_bind     218..240
                     /label=M13/pUC Reverse
                     /note="In lacZ gene"
     primer_bind     237..253
                     /label=M13 rev
                     /note="common sequencing primer, one of multiple similar
                     variants"
     primer_bind     237..253
                     /label=M13 Reverse
                     /note="In lacZ gene. Also called M13-rev"
     primer_bind     272..292
                     /label=T3
                     /note="T3 promoter, forward primer"
     promoter        274..292
                     /label=T3 promoter
                     /note="promoter for bacteriophage T3 RNA polymerase"
     promoter        320..546
                     /label=RSV promoter
                     /note="Rous sarcoma virus enhancer/promoter"
     LTR             547..727
                     /label=5' LTR (truncated)
                     /note="truncated 5' long terminal repeat (LTR) from HIV-1"
     misc_feature    774..899
                     /label=HIV-1 Psi
                     /note="packaging signal of human immunodeficiency virus
                     type 1"
     misc_feature    1392..1625
                     /label=RRE
                     /note="The Rev response element (RRE) of HIV-1 allows for
                     Rev-dependent mRNA export from the nucleus to the
                     cytoplasm."
     CDS             1810..1854
                     /codon_start=1
                     /product="antigenic peptide corresponding to amino acids
                     655 to 669 of the HIV envelope protein gp41 (Lutje Hulsik
                     et al., 2013)"
                     /label=gp41 peptide
                     /note="recognized by the 2H10 single-chain llama nanobody"
                     /translation="KNEQELLELDKWASL"
     misc_feature    2121..2237
                     /label=cPPT/CTS
                     /note="central polypurine tract and central termination
                     sequence of HIV-1"
     enhancer        2260..2563
                     /label=CMV enhancer
                     /note="human cytomegalovirus immediate early enhancer"
     promoter        2564..2767
                     /label=CMV promoter
                     /note="human cytomegalovirus (CMV) immediate early
                     promoter"
     primer_bind     2718..2738
                     /label=CMV-F
                     /note="Human CMV immediate early promoter, forward primer"
     primer_bind     2764..2788
                     /label=LNCX
                     /note="Human CMV promoter, forward primer"
     protein_bind    2872..2896
                     /gene="mutant version of attB"
                     /label=attB1
                     /bound_moiety="BP Clonase(TM)"
                     /note="recombination site for the Gateway(R) BP reaction"
     protein_bind    complement(2965..2989)
                     /gene="mutant version of attB"
                     /label=attB2
                     /bound_moiety="BP Clonase(TM)"
                     /note="recombination site for the Gateway(R) BP reaction"
     misc_feature    3020..3608
                     /label=WPRE
                     /note="woodchuck hepatitis virus posttranscriptional
                     regulatory element"
     primer_bind     complement(3073..3093)
                     /label=WPRE-R
                     /note="WPRE, reverse primer"
     CDS             complement(3491..3502)
                     /codon_start=1
                     /product="Factor Xa recognition and cleavage site"
                     /label=Factor Xa site
                     /translation="IEGR"
     primer_bind     complement(3659..3679)
                     /label=pBABE 3'
                     /note="SV40 enhancer, reverse primer for pBABE vectors"
     promoter        3664..3993
                     /label=SV40 promoter
                     /note="SV40 enhancer and early promoter"
     rep_origin      3844..3979
                     /label=SV40 ori
                     /note="SV40 origin of replication"
     promoter        4041..4088
                     /label=EM7 promoter
                     /note="synthetic bacterial promoter "
     CDS             4107..4505
                     /codon_start=1
                     /gene="Aspergillus terreus BSD"
                     /product="blasticidin S deaminase"
                     /label=BSD
                     /note="confers resistance to blasticidin"
                     /translation="MAKPLSQEESTLIERATATINSIPISEDYSVASAALSSDGRIFTG
                     VNVYHFTGGPCAELVVLGTAAAAAAGNLTCIVAIGNENRGILSPCGRCRQVLLDLHPGI
                     KAIVKDSDGQPTAVGIRELLPSGYVWEG"
     LTR             4592..4825
                     /label=3' LTR (Delta-U3)
                     /note="self-inactivating 3' long terminal repeat (LTR) from
                     HIV-1"
     polyA_signal    4897..5018
                     /label=SV40 poly(A) signal
                     /note="SV40 polyadenylation signal"
     primer_bind     complement(4934..4953)
                     /label=SV40pA-R
                     /note="SV40 polyA, reverse primer"
     primer_bind     4988..5007
                     /label=EBV-rev
                     /note="SV40 polyA terminator, reverse primer"
     rep_origin      5058..5193
                     /label=SV40 ori
                     /note="SV40 origin of replication"
     primer_bind     complement(5213..5232)
                     /label=T7
                     /note="T7 promoter, forward primer"
     promoter        complement(5214..5232)
                     /label=T7 promoter
                     /note="promoter for bacteriophage T7 RNA polymerase"
     primer_bind     complement(5242..5259)
                     /label=M13 Forward
                     /note="In lacZ gene. Also called M13-F20 or M13 (-21)
                     Forward"
     primer_bind     complement(5242..5258)
                     /label=M13 fwd
                     /note="common sequencing primer, one of multiple similar
                     variants"
     primer_bind     complement(5251..5273)
                     /label=M13/pUC Forward
                     /note="In lacZ gene"
     rep_origin      5400..5855
                     /direction=RIGHT
                     /label=f1 ori
                     /note="f1 bacteriophage origin of replication; arrow
                     indicates direction of (+) strand synthesis"
     primer_bind     complement(5487..5506)
                     /label=F1ori-R
                     /note="F1 origin, reverse primer"
     primer_bind     5697..5718
                     /label=F1ori-F
                     /note="F1 origin, forward primer"
     promoter        5881..5985
                     /gene="bla"
                     /label=AmpR promoter
     CDS             5986..6846
                     /codon_start=1
                     /gene="bla"
                     /product="beta-lactamase"
                     /label=AmpR
                     /note="confers resistance to ampicillin, carbenicillin, and
                     related antibiotics"
                     /translation="MSIQHFRVALIPFFAAFCLPVFAHPETLVKVKDAEDQLGARVGYI
                     ELDLNSGKILESFRPEERFPMMSTFKVLLCGAVLSRIDAGQEQLGRRIHYSQNDLVEYS
                     PVTEKHLTDGMTVRELCSAAITMSDNTAANLLLTTIGGPKELTAFLHNMGDHVTRLDRW
                     EPELNEAIPNDERDTTMPVAMATTLRKLLTGELLTLASRQQLIDWMEADKVAGPLLRSA
                     LPAGWFIADKSGAGERGSRGIIAALGPDGKPSRIVVIYTTGSQATMDERNRQIAEIGAS
                     LIKHW"
     primer_bind     complement(6204..6223)
                     /label=Amp-R
                     /note="Ampicillin resistance gene, reverse primer"
     rep_origin      7017..7605
                     /direction=RIGHT
                     /label=ori
                     /note="high-copy-number ColE1/pMB1/pBR322/pUC origin of
                     replication"
     primer_bind     7506..7525
                     /label=pBR322ori-F
                     /note="pBR322 origin, forward primer"
ORIGIN
        1 gcgcagcgag tcagtgagcg aggaagcgga agagcgccca atacgcaaac cgcctctccc
       61 cgcgcgttgg ccgattcatt aatgcagctg gcacgacagg tttcccgact ggaaagcggg
      121 cagtgagcgc aacgcaatta atgtgagtta gctcactcat taggcacccc aggctttaca
      181 ctttatgctt ccggctcgta tgttgtgtgg aattgtgagc ggataacaat ttcacacagg
      241 aaacagctat gaccatgatt acgccaagcg cgcaattaac cctcactaaa gggaacaaaa
      301 gctggagctg caagcttaat gtagtcttat gcaatactct tgtagtcttg caacatggta
      361 acgatgagtt agcaacatgc cttacaagga gagaaaaagc accgtgcatg ccgattggtg
      421 gaagtaaggt ggtacgatcg tgccttatta ggaaggcaac agacgggtct gacatggatt
      481 ggacgaacca ctgaattgcc gcattgcaga gatattgtat ttaagtgcct agctcgatac
      541 ataaacgggt ctctctggtt agaccagatc tgagcctggg agctctctgg ctaactaggg
      601 aacccactgc ttaagcctca ataaagcttg ccttgagtgc ttcaagtagt gtgtgcccgt
      661 ctgttgtgtg actctggtaa ctagagatcc ctcagaccct tttagtcagt gtggaaaatc
      721 tctagcagtg gcgcccgaac agggacttga aagcgaaagg gaaaccagag gagctctctc
      781 gacgcaggac tcggcttgct gaagcgcgca cggcaagagg cgaggggcgg cgactggtga
      841 gtacgccaaa aattttgact agcggaggct agaaggagag agatgggtgc gagagcgtca
      901 gtattaagcg ggggagaatt agatcgcgat gggaaaaaat tcggttaagg ccagggggaa
      961 agaaaaaata taaattaaaa catatagtat gggcaagcag ggagctagaa cgattcgcag
     1021 ttaatcctgg cctgttagaa acatcagaag gctgtagaca aatactggga cagctacaac
     1081 catcccttca gacaggatca gaagaactta gatcattata taatacagta gcaaccctct
     1141 attgtgtgca tcaaaggata gagataaaag acaccaagga agctttagac aagatagagg
     1201 aagagcaaaa caaaagtaag accaccgcac agcaagcggc cgctgatctt cagacctgga
     1261 ggaggagata tgagggacaa ttggagaagt gaattatata aatataaagt agtaaaaatt
     1321 gaaccattag gagtagcacc caccaaggca aagagaagag tggtgcagag agaaaaaaga
     1381 gcagtgggaa taggagcttt gttccttggg ttcttgggag cagcaggaag cactatgggc
     1441 gcagcgtcaa tgacgctgac ggtacaggcc agacaattat tgtctggtat agtgcagcag
     1501 cagaacaatt tgctgagggc tattgaggcg caacagcatc tgttgcaact cacagtctgg
     1561 ggcatcaagc agctccaggc aagaatcctg gctgtggaaa gatacctaaa ggatcaacag
     1621 ctcctgggga tttggggttg ctctggaaaa ctcatttgca ccactgctgt gccttggaat
     1681 gctagttgga gtaataaatc tctggaacag atttggaatc acacgacctg gatggagtgg
     1741 gacagagaaa ttaacaatta cacaagctta atacactcct taattgaaga atcgcaaaac
     1801 cagcaagaaa agaatgaaca agaattattg gaattagata aatgggcaag tttgtggaat
     1861 tggtttaaca taacaaattg gctgtggtat ataaaattat tcataatgat agtaggaggc
     1921 ttggtaggtt taagaatagt ttttgctgta ctttctatag tgaatagagt taggcaggga
     1981 tattcaccat tatcgtttca gacccacctc ccaaccccga ggggacccga caggcccgaa
     2041 ggaatagaag aagaaggtgg agagagagac agagacagat ccattcgatt agtgaacgga
     2101 tctcgacggt atcggttaac ttttaaaaga aaagggggga ttggggggta cagtgcaggg
     2161 gaaagaatag tagacataat agcaacagac atacaaacta aagaattaca aaaacaaatt
     2221 acaaaattca aaattttatc gataagcttg ggagttccgc gttacataac ttacggtaaa
     2281 tggcccgcct ggctgaccgc ccaacgaccc ccgcccattg acgtcaataa tgacgtatgt
     2341 tcccatagta acgccaatag ggactttcca ttgacgtcaa tgggtggagt atttacggta
     2401 aactgcccac ttggcagtac atcaagtgta tcatatgcca agtacgcccc ctattgacgt
     2461 caatgacggt aaatggcccg cctggcatta tgcccagtac atgaccttat gggactttcc
     2521 tacttggcag tacatctacg tattagtcat cgctattacc atggtgatgc ggttttggca
     2581 gtacatcaat gggcgtggat agcggtttga ctcacgggga tttccaagtc tccaccccat
     2641 tgacgtcaat gggagtttgt tttggcacca aaatcaacgg gactttccaa aatgtcgtaa
     2701 caactccgcc ccattgacgc aaatgggcgg taggcgtgta cggtgggagg tctatataag
     2761 cagagctcgt ttagtgaacc gtcagatcgc ctggagacgc catccacgct gttttgacct
     2821 ccatagaaga caccgactct agtccagtgt ggtggaattc tgcagatatc aacaagtttg
     2881 tacaaaaaag caggctccac catgggaacc aattcagtcg actggatccg gtaccgaatt
     2941 cgcggccgca ctcgagatat ctagacccag ctttcttgta caaagtggtt gatatccagc
     3001 acagtggcgg ccgctcgaca atcaacctct ggattacaaa atttgtgaaa gattgactgg
     3061 tattcttaac tatgttgctc cttttacgct atgtggatac gctgctttaa tgcctttgta
     3121 tcatgctatt gcttcccgta tggctttcat tttctcctcc ttgtataaat cctggttgct
     3181 gtctctttat gaggagttgt ggcccgttgt caggcaacgt ggcgtggtgt gcactgtgtt
     3241 tgctgacgca acccccactg gttggggcat tgccaccacc tgtcagctcc tttccgggac
     3301 tttcgctttc cccctcccta ttgccacggc ggaactcatc gccgcctgcc ttgcccgctg
     3361 ctggacaggg gctcggctgt tgggcactga caattccgtg gtgttgtcgg ggaagctgac
     3421 gtcctttcca tggctgctcg cctgtgttgc cacctggatt ctgcgcggga cgtccttctg
     3481 ctacgtccct tcggccctca atccagcgga ccttccttcc cgcggcctgc tgccggctct
     3541 gcggcctctt ccgcgtcttc gccttcgccc tcagacgagt cggatctccc tttgggccgc
     3601 ctccccgcct ggaattctgc agatatccgg ttagtaatga gtttggaatt aattctgtgg
     3661 aatgtgtgtc agttagggtg tggaaagtcc ccaggctccc cagcaggcag aagtatgcaa
     3721 agcatgcatc tcaattagtc agcaaccagg tgtggaaagt ccccaggctc cccagcaggc
     3781 agaagtatgc aaagcatgca tctcaattag tcagcaacca tagtcccgcc cctaactccg
     3841 cccatcccgc ccctaactcc gcccagttcc gcccattctc cgccccatgg ctgactaatt
     3901 ttttttattt atgcagaggc cgaggccgcc tctgcctctg agctattcca gaagtagtga
     3961 ggaggctttt ttggaggcct aggcttttgc aaaaagctcc cgggagcttg tatatccatt
     4021 ttcggatctg atcagcacgt gttgacaatt aatcatcggc atagtatatc ggcatagtat
     4081 aatacgacaa ggtgaggaac taaaccatgg ccaagccttt gtctcaagaa gaatccaccc
     4141 tcattgaaag agcaacggct acaatcaaca gcatccccat ctctgaagac tacagcgtcg
     4201 ccagcgcagc tctctctagc gacggccgca tcttcactgg tgtcaatgta tatcatttta
     4261 ctgggggacc ttgtgcagaa ctcgtggtgc tgggcactgc tgctgctgcg gcagctggca
     4321 acctgacttg tatcgtcgcg atcggaaatg agaacagggg catcttgagc ccctgcggac
     4381 ggtgccgaca ggtgcttctc gatctgcatc ctgggatcaa agccatagtg aaggacagtg
     4441 atggacagcc gacggcagtt gggattcgtg aattgctgcc ctctggttat gtgtgggagg
     4501 gctaagcaca attcgagctc ggtaccttta agaccaatga cttacaaggc agctgtagat
     4561 cttagccact ttttaaaaga aaagggggga ctggaagggc tagctcactc ccaacgaaga
     4621 caagatctgc tttttgcttg tactgggtct ctctggttag accagatctg agcctgggag
     4681 ctctctggct aactagggaa cccactgctt aagcctcaat aaagcttgcc ttgagtgctt
     4741 caagtagtgt gtgcccgtct gttgtgtgac tctggtaact agagatccct cagacccttt
     4801 tagtcagtgt ggaaaatctc tagcagtagt agttcatgtc atcttattat tcagtattta
     4861 taacttgcaa agaaatgaat atcagagagt gagaggaact tgtttattgc agcttataat
     4921 ggttacaaat aaagcaatag catcacaaat ttcacaaata aagcattttt ttcactgcat
     4981 tctagttgtg gtttgtccaa actcatcaat gtatcttatc atgtctggct ctagctatcc
     5041 cgcccctaac tccgcccatc ccgcccctaa ctccgcccag ttccgcccat tctccgcccc
     5101 atggctgact aatttttttt atttatgcag aggccgaggc cgcctcggcc tctgagctat
     5161 tccagaagta gtgaggaggc ttttttggag gcctagggac gtacccaatt cgccctatag
     5221 tgagtcgtat tacgcgcgct cactggccgt cgttttacaa cgtcgtgact gggaaaaccc
     5281 tggcgttacc caacttaatc gccttgcagc acatccccct ttcgccagct ggcgtaatag
     5341 cgaagaggcc cgcaccgatc gcccttccca acagttgcgc agcctgaatg gcgaatgggn
     5401 nnnnnnnnnn nnnnnnnnnn nnnnnnnnnn nnnnnnnnnn nnnnnnnnnn nnnnnnnnnn
     5461 nnnnnnnnnn nnnnnnnnnn nnnnnnnnnn nnnnnnnnnn nnnnnnnnnn nnnnnnnnnn
     5521 nnncnnnnnn nnnnnnnnnn nnnnnnnnnn nnnnnnnnnn nnnnnnnnnn nnnnnnnnnn
     5581 nnnnnnnnnn nnnnnnnnnn nnnnnnnnnn nnnnnannnn nnnnnnnnnn nnnnnnnnnn
     5641 nnnnnnnnnn nnnnnnnnnn nnnnnccttt gacgttggag tccacgttct ttaatagtgg
     5701 actcttgttc caaactggaa caacactcaa ccctatctcg gtctattctt ttgatttata
     5761 agggattttg ccgatttcgg cctattggtt aaaaaatgag ctgatttaac aaaaatttaa
     5821 cgcgaatttt aacaaaatat taacgcttac aatttaggtg gcacttttcg gggaaatgtg
     5881 cgcggaaccc ctatttgttt atttttctaa atacattcaa atatgtatcc gctcatgaga
     5941 caataaccct gataaatgct tcaataatat tgaaaaagga agagtatgag tattcaacat
     6001 ttccgtgtcg cccttattcc cttttttgcg gcattttgcc ttcctgtttt tgctcaccca
     6061 gaaacgctgg tgaaagtaaa agatgctgaa gatcagttgg gtgcacgagt gggttacatc
     6121 gaactggatc tcaacagcgg taagatcctt gagagttttc gccccgaaga acgttttcca
     6181 atgatgagca cttttaaagt tctgctatgt ggcgcggtat tatcccgtat tgacgccggg
     6241 caagagcaac tcggtcgccg catacactat tctcagaatg acttggttga gtactcacca
     6301 gtcacagaaa agcatcttac ggatggcatg acagtaagag aattatgcag tgctgccata
     6361 accatgagtg ataacactgc ggccaactta cttctgacaa cgatcggagg accgaaggag
     6421 ctaaccgctt ttttgcacaa catgggggat catgtaactc gccttgatcg ttgggaaccg
     6481 gagctgaatg aagccatacc aaacgacgag cgtgacacca cgatgcctgt agcaatggca
     6541 acaacgttgc gcaaactatt aactggcgaa ctacttactc tagcttcccg gcaacaatta
     6601 atagactgga tggaggcgga taaagttgca ggaccacttc tgcgctcggc ccttccggct
     6661 ggctggttta ttgctgataa atctggagcc ggtgagcgtg ggtctcgcgg tatcattgca
     6721 gcactggggc cagatggtaa gccctcccgt atcgtagtta tctacacgac ggggagtcag
     6781 gcaactatgg atgaacgaaa tagacagatc gctgagatag gtgcctcact gattaagcat
     6841 tggtaactgt cagaccaagt ttactcatat atactttaga ttgatttaaa acttcatttt
     6901 taatttaaaa ggatctaggt gaagatcctt tttgataatc tcatgaccaa aatcccttaa
     6961 cgtgagtttt cgttccactg agcgtcagac cccgtagaaa agatcaaagg atcttcttga
     7021 gatccttttt ttctgcgcgt aatctgctgc ttgcaaacaa aaaaaccacc gctaccagcg
     7081 gtggtttgtt tgccggatca agagctacca actctttttc cgaaggtaac tggcttcagc
     7141 agagcgcaga taccaaatac tgttcttcta gtgtagccgt agttaggcca ccacttcaag
     7201 aactctgtag caccgcctac atacctcgct ctgctaatcc tgttaccagt ggctgctgcc
     7261 agtggcgata agtcgtgtct taccgggttg gactcaagac gatagttacc ggataaggcg
     7321 cagcggtcgg gctgaacggg gggttcgtgc acacagccca gcttggagcg aacgacctac
     7381 accgaactga gatacctaca gcgtgagcta tgagaaagcg ccacgcttcc cgaagggaga
     7441 aaggcggaca ggtatccggt aagcggcagg gtcggaacag gagagcgcac gagggagctt
     7501 ccagggggaa acgcctggta tctttatagt cctgtcgggt ttcgccacct ctgacttgag
     7561 cgtcgatttt tgtgatgctc gtcagggggg cggagcctat ggaaaaacgc cagcaacgcg
     7621 gcctttttac ggttcctggc cttttgctgg ccttttgctc acatgttctt tcctgcgtta
     7681 tcccctgatt ctgtggataa ccgtattacc gcctttgagt gagctgatac cgctcgccgc
     7741 agccgaacga ccga
//
