[The description below was written by a language model from this plasmid's Addgene catalogue record and the feature table of its GenBank file.]
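Description:
pLenti CMV Blast empty (w263-1) is a third-generation, self-inactivating HIV-1-based lentiviral transfer vector that carries no insert and serves as the empty control for a family of CMV-driven expression vectors. It derives from the p156RRL-sinPPT-CMV-GFP-PRE backbone. It is propagated in E. coli through a ColE1/pUC-type origin with ampicillin resistance from the bla gene, and an f1 origin is also present. The catalogue lists it as low copy and grown in a recombination-deficient strain, as is common for LTR-containing plasmids, although the origin is annotated as a high-copy type.

The viral genome is transcribed from a chimeric RSV promoter fused to a truncated 5' LTR, which makes packaging independent of Tat. It contains the Psi packaging signal, the Rev response element for Rev-dependent nuclear export, and the cPPT/CTS, which promotes nuclear import of the reverse-transcribed genome. Downstream, the CMV immediate-early enhancer and promoter lead into a short region flanked by attB1 and attB2 Gateway sites. These sites suggest a Gateway recombination product with no coding sequence between them, although the record lists restriction cloning as the method. A WPRE follows to enhance transcript stability and expression. A separate SV40 early promoter, paired with the bacterial EM7 promoter, drives blasticidin S deaminase for selection of transduced mammalian cells. The cassette ends in a U3-deleted 3' LTR, which inactivates LTR promoter activity after integration, followed by an SV40 polyadenylation signal.

The vector is typically packaged alongside gene-carrying sister vectors to generate blasticidin-resistant control cell populations. The depositor notes a few sequence mismatches with the reference that do not affect function.
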