Addgene plasmid #17486: pLenti CMV Blast empty (w263-1)
Purpose: (Empty Backbone) 3rd gen lentiviral empty control vector, CMV promoter, Blast
Depositing lab: Eric Campeau & Paul Kaufman. Depositing organization: University of Massachusetts, Worcester. Publication: A versatile viral system for expression and depletion of proteins in mammalian cells. Campeau E, Ruhl VE, Rodier F, Smith CL, Rahmberg BL, Fuss JO, Campisi J, Yaswen P, Cooper PK, Kaufman PD.. PLoS One. 2009 Aug 6;4(8):e6529. 10.1371/journal.pone.0006529 PubMed 19657394.
Backbone
  Vector backbone: p156RRL-sinPPT-CMV-GFP-PRE/Nhe I
  Backbone size (bp): 7744
  Vector type: Mammalian Expression, Lentiviral
  Selectable markers: Blasticidin
Growth in bacteria
  Bacterial resistance: Ampicillin, 100 μg/mL
  Growth temperature: 37°C
  Growth strain: Stbl3
  Growth instructions: Stbl3, 37oC
  Copy number: Low Copy
Gene/Insert
  Gene/Insert name: None
  Cloning method: Restriction Enzyme
  Sequencing primers: 5′ CMVforw
Terms and licenses: Academic/Nonprofit Terms; Industry Terms: Not Available to Industry
Depositor comments: There are a few mismatches between Addgene's quality control sequence and depositor's reference sequence. However the changes do not affect plasmid function.
How to cite: pLenti CMV Blast empty (w263-1) was a gift from Eric Campeau & Paul Kaufman (Addgene plasmid # 17486 ; http://n2t.net/addgene:17486 ; RRID:Addgene_17486)
