>Addgene plasmid #17486 | pLenti CMV Blast empty (w263-1) | addgene partial sequence | sequence record 128651 | CMV-F 5'-CGCAAATGGGCGGTAGGCGTG-3'
ACCGTCAGATCGCCTGGAGACGCCATCCACGCTGTTTTGACCTCCATAGAAGACACCGACTCTAGTCCAG
TGTGGTGGAATTCTGCAGATATCAACAAGTTTGTACAAAAAAGCAGGCTCCACCATGGGAACCAATTCAG
TCGACTGGATCCGGTACCGAATTCGCGGCCGCACTCGAGATATCTAGACCCAGCTTTCTTGTACAAAGTG
GTTGATATCCAGCACAGTGGCGGCCGCTCGACAATCAACCTCTGGATTACAAAATTTGTGAAAGATTGAC
TGGTATTCTTAACTATGTTGCTCCTTTTACGCTATGTGGATACGCTGCTTTAATGCCTTTGTATCATGCT
ATTGCTTCCCGTATGGCTTTCATTTTCTCCTCCTTGTATAAATCCTGGTTGCTGTCTCTTTATGAGGAGT
TGTGGCCCGTTGTCAGGCAACGTGGCGTGGTGTGCACTGTGTTTGCTGACGCAACCCCCACTGGTTGGGG
CATTGCCACCACCTGTCAGCTCCTTTCCGGGACTTTCGCTTTCCCCCTCCCTATTGCCACGGCGGAACTC
ATCGCCGCCTGCCTTGCCCGCTGCTGGACAGGGGCTCGGCTGTTGGGCACTGACAATTCCGTGGTGTTGT
CGGGGAAGCTGACGTCCTTTCCATGGCTGCTCGCCTGTGTTGCCACCTGGATTCTGCGCGGGACGTCCTT
CTGCTACGTCCCTTCGGCCCTCAATCCAGCGGACCTTCCTTCCCGCGGCCTGCTGCCGGCTCTGCGGCCT
CTTCCGCGTCTTCGCCTTCGCCCTCAG
