>Addgene plasmid #17486 | pLenti CMV Blast empty (w263-1) | addgene partial sequence | sequence record 128652 | Zeocas-F 5'-CGACAAGGTGAGGAACTAAACC-3'
CCCTCATTGAAAGAGCAACGGCTACAATCAACAGCATCCCCATCTCTGAAGACTACAGCGTCGCCAGCGC
AGCTCTCTCTAGCGACGGCCGCATCTTCACTGGTGTCAATGTATATCATTTTACTGGGGGACCTTGTGCA
GAACTCGTGGTGCTGGGCACTGCTGCTGCTGCGGCAGCTGGCAACCTGACTTGTATCGTCGCGATCGGAA
ATGAGAACAGGGGCATCTTGAGCCCCTGCGGACGGTGCCGACAGGTGCTTCTCGATCTGCATCCTGGGAT
CAAAGCCATAGTGAAGGACAGTGATGGACAGCCGACGGCAGTTGGGATTCGTGAATTGCTGCCCTCTGGT
TATGTGTGGGAGGGCTAAGCACAATTCGAGCTCGGTACCTTTAAGACCAATGACTTACAAGGCAGCTGTA
GATCTTAGCCACTTTTTAAAAGAAAAGGGGGGACTGGAAGGGCTAGCTCACTCCCAACGAAGACAAGATC
TGCTTTTTGCTTGTACTGGGTCTCTCTGGTTAGACCAGATCTGAGCCTGGGAGCTCTCTGGCTAACTAGG
GAACCCACTGCTTAAGCCTCAATAAAGCTTGCCTTGAGTGCTTCAAGTAGTGTGTGCCCGTCTGTTGTGT
GACTCTGGTAACTAGAGATCCCTCAGACCCTTTTAGTCAGTGTGGAAAA
